LOCUS       Exported 4900 bp ds-DNA circular SYN 12-MAY-2021
DEFINITION  PCR tagging module with yeast codon optimized mTurquoise2.
ACCESSION   .
VERSION     .
KEYWORDS    pSJ1458 (pFA6-link-mTurquoise2-CaURA3MX)
SOURCE      synthetic DNA construct
  ORGANISM  synthetic DNA construct
REFERENCE   1 (bases 1 to 4900)
  AUTHORS   Burns S, Avena JS, Unruh JR, Yu Z, Smith SE, Slaughter BD, Winey M,
            Jaspersen SL
  TITLE     Structured illumination with particle averaging reveals novel roles
            for yeast centrosome components during duplication.
  JOURNAL   Elife. 2015 Sep 15;4. doi: 10.7554/eLife.08586.
  PUBMED    26371506
REFERENCE   2 (bases 1 to 4900)
  AUTHORS   .
  TITLE     Direct Submission
  JOURNAL   Exported May 12, 2021 from SnapGene Server 1.1.58
            http://www.snapgene.com
FEATURES             Location/Qualifiers
     source          1..4900
                     /organism="synthetic DNA construct"
                     /mol_type="other DNA"
     primer_bind     68..86
                     /label=pBRforEco
                     /note="pBR322 vectors, upsteam of EcoRI site, forward
                     primer"
     primer_bind     complement(124..146)
                     /label=pGEX 3'
                     /note="pGEX vectors, reverse primer"
     primer_bind     246..265
                     /label=pRS-marker
                     /note="pRS vectors, use to sequence yeast selectable
                     marker"
     promoter        346..364
                     /label=SP6 promoter
                     /note="promoter for bacteriophage SP6 RNA polymerase"
     primer_bind     346..363
                     /label=SP6
                     /note="SP6 promoter, forward primer"
     terminator      1171..1358
                     /gene="S. cerevisiae ADH1"
                     /label=ADH1 terminator
                     /note="transcription terminator for the S. cerevisiae
                     alcohol dehydrogenase 1 (ADH1) gene"
     primer_bind     complement(1226..1250)
                     /label=pHybLex-R
                     /note="ADH terminator, reverse primer"
     promoter        1433..1776
                     /label=TEF promoter
                     /note="Ashbya gossypii TEF promoter"
     terminator      2595..2792
                     /label=TEF terminator
                     /note="Ashbya gossypii TEF terminator"
     primer_bind     complement(2899..2918)
                     /label=T7
                     /note="T7 promoter, forward primer"
     promoter        complement(2900..2918)
                     /label=T7 promoter
                     /note="promoter for bacteriophage T7 RNA polymerase"
     primer_bind     complement(3005..3022)
                     /label=L4440
                     /note="L4440 vector, forward primer"
     rep_origin      complement(3176..3764)
                     /direction=LEFT
                     /label=ori
                     /note="high-copy-number ColE1/pMB1/pBR322/pUC origin of
                     replication"
     primer_bind     complement(3256..3275)
                     /label=pBR322ori-F
                     /note="pBR322 origin, forward primer"
     CDS             complement(3935..4795)
                     /codon_start=1
                     /gene="bla"
                     /product="beta-lactamase"
                     /label=AmpR
                     /note="confers resistance to ampicillin, carbenicillin, and
                     related antibiotics"
                     /translation="MSIQHFRVALIPFFAAFCLPVFAHPETLVKVKDAEDQLGARVGYI
                     ELDLNSGKILESFRPEERFPMMSTFKVLLCGAVLSRIDAGQEQLGRRIHYSQNDLVEYS
                     PVTEKHLTDGMTVRELCSAAITMSDNTAANLLLTTIGGPKELTAFLHNMGDHVTRLDRW
                     EPELNEAIPNDERDTTMPVAMATTLRKLLTGELLTLASRQQLIDWMEADKVAGPLLRSA
                     LPAGWFIADKSGAGERGSRGIIAALGPDGKPSRIVVIYTTGSQATMDERNRQIAEIGAS
                     LIKHW"
     primer_bind     4558..4577
                     /label=Amp-R
                     /note="Ampicillin resistance gene, reverse primer"
     promoter        complement(4796..4900)
                     /gene="bla"
                     /label=AmpR promoter
ORIGIN
        1 cacatttccc cgaaaagtgc cacctgacgt ctaagaaacc attattatca tgacattaac
       61 ctataaaaat aggcgtatca cgaggccctt tcgtctcgcg cgtttcggtg atgacggtga
      121 aaacctctga cacatgcagc tcccggagac ggtcacagct tgtctgtaag cggatgccgg
      181 gagcagacaa gcccgtcagg gcgcgtcagc gggtgttggc gggtgtcggg gctggcttaa
      241 ctatgcggca tcagagcaga ttgtactgag agtgcaccat atggacatat tgtcgttaga
      301 acgcggctac aattaataca taaccttatg tatcatacac atacgattta ggtgacacta
      361 tagaacgcgg ccgccagctg aagcttcgta cgctgcaggt cgacggatcg gtgacggtgc
      421 tggtttaatt aacatgtcta aaggtgaaga attgtttact ggtgttgttc caattttggt
      481 tgaattggat ggtgatgtta atggtcataa attttctgtt tctggtgaag gtgaaggtga
      541 tgctacttat ggtaaattga ctttgaaatt tatttgtact actggtaaat tgccagttcc
      601 atggccaact ttggttacta ctttgtcttg gggtgttcaa tgttttgcta gatatccaga
      661 tcatatgaaa caacatgatt tttttaaatc tgctatgcca gaaggttatg ttcaagaaag
      721 aactattttt tttaaagatg atggtaatta taaaactaga gctgaagtta aatttgaagg
      781 tgatactttg gttaatagaa ttgaattgaa aggtattgat tttaaagaag atggtaatat
      841 tttgggtcat aaattggaat ataattattt ttctgataat gtttatatta ctgctgataa
      901 acaaaaaaat ggtattaaag ctaattttaa aattagacat aatattgaag atggtggtgt
      961 tcaattggct gatcattatc aacaaaatac tccaattggt gatggtccag ttttgttgcc
     1021 agataatcat tatttgtcta ctcaatctgc tttgtctaaa gatccaaatg aaaaaagaga
     1081 tcatatggtt ttgttggaat ttgttactgc tgctggtatt actttgggta tggatgaatt
     1141 gtataaataa ggcgcgccac ttctaaataa gcgaatttct tatgatttat gatttttatt
     1201 attaaataag ttataaaaaa aataagtgta tacaaatttt aaagtgactc ttaggtttta
     1261 aaacgaaaat tcttattctt gagtaactct ttcctgtagg tcaggttgct ttctcaggta
     1321 tagtatgagg tcgctcttat tgaccacacc tctaccggca gatccgctag ggataacagg
     1381 gtaatataga tctgtttagc ttgcctcgtc cccgccgggt cacccggcca gcgacatgga
     1441 ggcccagaat accctccttg acagtcttga cgtgcgcagc tcaggggcat gatgtgactg
     1501 tcgcccgtac atttagccca tacatcccca tgtataatca tttgcatcca tacattttga
     1561 tggccgcacg gcgcgaagca aaaattacgg ctcctcgctg cggacctgcg agcagggaaa
     1621 cgctcccctc acagacgcgt tgaattgtcc ccacgccgcg cccctgtaga gaaatataaa
     1681 aggttaggat ttgccactga ggttcttctt tcatatactt ccttttaaaa tcttgctagg
     1741 atacagttct cacatcacat ccgaacataa acaaccatga cagtcaacac taagacctat
     1801 agtgagagag cagaaactca tgcctcacca gtagcacaac gattatttcg attaatggaa
     1861 ctgaagaaaa ccaatttatg tgcatcaatt gatgttgata ccactaagga attccttgaa
     1921 ttaattgata aattgggtcc ttatgtatgc ttaatcaaga ctcatattga tataatcaat
     1981 gatttttcct atgaatccac tattgaacca ttattagaac tttcacgtaa acatcaattt
     2041 atgatttttg aagatagaaa atttgctgat attggtaata ccgtgaagaa acaatatatt
     2101 ggtggagttt ataaaattag tagttgggca gatattacta atgctcatgg tgtcactggg
     2161 aatggagtag ttgaaggatt aaaacaggga gctaaagaaa ccaccaccaa ccaagagcca
     2221 agagggttat tgatgttagc tgaattatca tcagtgggat cattagcata tggagaatat
     2281 tctcaaaaaa ctgttgaaat tgctaaatcc gataaggaat ttgttattgg atttattgcc
     2341 caacgtgata tgggtggaca agaagaagga tttgattggc ttattatgac acctggagtt
     2401 ggattagatg ataaaggtga tggattagga caacaatata gaactgttga tgaagttgtt
     2461 agcactggaa ctgatattat cattgttggt agaggattgt ttggtaaagg aagagatcca
     2521 gatattgaag gtaaaaggta tagagatgct ggttggaatg cttatttgaa aaagactggc
     2581 caattataat cagtactgac aataaaaaga ttcttgtttt caagaacttg tcatttgtat
     2641 agttttttta tattgtagtt gttctatttt aatcaaatgt tagcgtgatt tatatttttt
     2701 ttcgcctcga catcatctgc ccagatgcga agttaagtgc gcagaaagta atatcatgcg
     2761 tcaatcgtat gtgaatgctg gtcgctatac tgctgtcgat tcgatactaa cgccgccatc
     2821 cagtgtcgaa aacgagctcg aattcatcga tgatatcaga tccactagtg gcctatgcgg
     2881 ccgcggatct gccggtctcc ctatagtgag tcgtattaat ttcgataagc caggttaacc
     2941 tgcattaatg aatcggccaa cgcgcgggga gaggcggttt gcgtattggg cgctcttccg
     3001 cttcctcgct cactgactcg ctgcgctcgg tcgttcggct gcggcgagcg gtatcagctc
     3061 actcaaaggc ggtaatacgg ttatccacag aatcagggga taacgcagga aagaacatgt
     3121 gagcaaaagg ccagcaaaag gccaggaacc gtaaaaaggc cgcgttgctg gcgtttttcc
     3181 ataggctccg cccccctgac gagcatcaca aaaatcgacg ctcaagtcag aggtggcgaa
     3241 acccgacagg actataaaga taccaggcgt ttccccctgg aagctccctc gtgcgctctc
     3301 ctgttccgac cctgccgctt accggatacc tgtccgcctt tctcccttcg ggaagcgtgg
     3361 cgctttctca tagctcacgc tgtaggtatc tcagttcggt gtaggtcgtt cgctccaagc
     3421 tgggctgtgt gcacgaaccc cccgttcagc ccgaccgctg cgccttatcc ggtaactatc
     3481 gtcttgagtc caacccggta agacacgact tatcgccact ggcagcagcc actggtaaca
     3541 ggattagcag agcgaggtat gtaggcggtg ctacagagtt cttgaagtgg tggcctaact
     3601 acggctacac tagaagaaca gtatttggta tctgcgctct gctgaagcca gttaccttcg
     3661 gaaaaagagt tggtagctct tgatccggca aacaaaccac cgctggtagc ggtggttttt
     3721 ttgtttgcaa gcagcagatt acgcgcagaa aaaaaggatc tcaagaagat cctttgatct
     3781 tttctacggg gtctgacgct cagtggaacg aaaactcacg ttaagggatt ttggtcatga
     3841 gattatcaaa aaggatcttc acctagatcc ttttaaatta aaaatgaagt tttaaatcaa
     3901 tctaaagtat atatgagtaa acttggtctg acagttacca atgcttaatc agtgaggcac
     3961 ctatctcagc gatctgtcta tttcgttcat ccatagttgc ctgactcccc gtcgtgtaga
     4021 taactacgat acgggagggc ttaccatctg gccccagtgc tgcaatgata ccgcgagacc
     4081 cacgctcacc ggctccagat ttatcagcaa taaaccagcc agccggaagg gccgagcgca
     4141 gaagtggtcc tgcaacttta tccgcctcca tccagtctat taattgttgc cgggaagcta
     4201 gagtaagtag ttcgccagtt aatagtttgc gcaacgttgt tgccattgct acaggcatcg
     4261 tggtgtcacg ctcgtcgttt ggtatggctt cattcagctc cggttcccaa cgatcaaggc
     4321 gagttacatg atcccccatg ttgtgcaaaa aagcggttag ctccttcggt cctccgatcg
     4381 ttgtcagaag taagttggcc gcagtgttat cactcatggt tatggcagca ctgcataatt
     4441 ctcttactgt catgccatcc gtaagatgct tttctgtgac tggtgagtac tcaaccaagt
     4501 cattctgaga atagtgtatg cggcgaccga gttgctcttg cccggcgtca atacgggata
     4561 ataccgcgcc acatagcaga actttaaaag tgctcatcat tggaaaacgt tcttcggggc
     4621 gaaaactctc aaggatctta ccgctgttga gatccagttc gatgtaaccc actcgtgcac
     4681 ccaactgatc ttcagcatct tttactttca ccagcgtttc tgggtgagca aaaacaggaa
     4741 ggcaaaatgc cgcaaaaaag ggaataaggg cgacacggaa atgttgaata ctcatactct
     4801 tcctttttca atattattga agcatttatc agggttattg tctcatgagc ggatacatat
     4861 ttgaatgtat ttagaaaaat aaacaaatag gggttccgcg
//
