>Addgene plasmid #86424 | pSJ1458 (pFA6-link-mTurquoise2-CaURA3MX) | depositor full sequence | sequence record 168399 | pSJ1458 (pFA6-link-mTurquoise2-CaURA3MX) sequence 4900 bps
CGAATTCATCGATGATATCAGATCCACTAGTGGCCTATGCGGCCGCGGATCTGCCGGTCTCCCTATAGTG
AGTCGTATTAATTTCGATAAGCCAGGTTAACCTGCATTAATGAATCGGCCAACGCGCGGGGAGAGGCGGT
TTGCGTATTGGGCGCTCTTCCGCTTCCTCGCTCACTGACTCGCTGCGCTCGGTCGTTCGGCTGCGGCGAG
CGGTATCAGCTCACTCAAAGGCGGTAATACGGTTATCCACAGAATCAGGGGATAACGCAGGAAAGAACAT
GTGAGCAAAAGGCCAGCAAAAGGCCAGGAACCGTAAAAAGGCCGCGTTGCTGGCGTTTTTCCATAGGCTC
CGCCCCCCTGACGAGCATCACAAAAATCGACGCTCAAGTCAGAGGTGGCGAAACCCGACAGGACTATAAA
GATACCAGGCGTTTCCCCCTGGAAGCTCCCTCGTGCGCTCTCCTGTTCCGACCCTGCCGCTTACCGGATA
CCTGTCCGCCTTTCTCCCTTCGGGAAGCGTGGCGCTTTCTCAATGCTCACGCTGTAGGTATCTCAGTTCG
GTGTAGGTCGTTCGCTCCAAGCTGGGCTGTGTGCACGAACCCCCCGTTCAGCCCGACCGCTGCGCCTTAT
CCGGTAACTATCGTCTTGAGTCCAACCCGGTAAGACACGACTTATCGCCACTGGCAGCAGCCACTGGTAA
CAGGATTAGCAGAGCGAGGTATGTAGGCGGTGCTACAGAGTTCTTGAAGTGGTGGCCTAACTACGGCTAC
ACTAGAAGGACAGTATTTGGTATCTGCGCTCTGCTGAAGCCAGTTACCTTCGGAAAAAGAGTTGGTAGCT
CTTGATCCGGCAAACAAACCACCGCTGGTAGCGGTGGTTTTTTTGTTTGCAAGCAGCAGATTACGCGCAG
AAAAAAAGGATCTCAAGAAGATCCTTTGATCTTTTCTACGGGGTCTGACGCTCAGTGGAACGAAAACTCA
CGTTAAGGGATTTTGGTCATGAGATTATCAAAAAGGATCTTCACCTAGATCCTTTTAAATTAAAAATGAA
GTTTTAAATCAATCTAAAGTATATATGAGTAAACTTGGTCTGACAGTTACCAATGCTTAATCAGTGAGGC
ACCTATCTCAGCGATCTGTCTATTTCGTTCATCCATAGTTGCCTGACTCCCCGTCGTGTAGATAACTACG
ATACGGGAGGGCTTACCATCTGGCCCCAGTGCTGCAATGATACCGCGAGACCCACGCTCACCGGCTCCAG
ATTTATCAGCAATAAACCAGCCAGCCGGAAGGGCCGAGCGCAGAAGTGGTCCTGCAACTTTATCCGCCTC
CATCCAGTCTATTAATTGTTGCCGGGAAGCTAGAGTAAGTAGTTCGCCAGTTAATAGTTTGCGCAACGTT
GTTGCCATTGCTACAGGCATCGTGGTGTCACGCTCGTCGTTTGGTATGGCTTCATTCAGCTCCGGTTCCC
AACGATCAAGGCGAGTTACATGATCCCCCATGTTGTGCAAAAAAGCGGTTAGCTCCTTCGGTCCTCCGAT
CGTTGTCAGAAGTAAGTTGGCCGCAGTGTTATCACTCATGGTTATGGCAGCACTGCATAATTCTCTTACT
GTCATGCCATCCGTAAGATGCTTTTCTGTGACTGGTGAGTACTCAACCAAGTCATTCTGAGAATAGTGTA
TGCGGCGACCGAGTTGCTCTTGCCCGGCGTCAATACGGGATAATACCGCGCCACATAGCAGAACTTTAAA
AGTGCTCATCATTGGAAAACGTTCTTCGGGGCGAAAACTCTCAAGGATCTTACCGCTGTTGAGATCCAGT
TCGATGTAACCCACTCGTGCACCCAACTGATCTTCAGCATCTTTTACTTTCACCAGCGTTTCTGGGTGAG
CAAAAACAGGAAGGCAAAATGCCGCAAAAAAGGGAATAAGGGCGACACGGAAATGTTGAATACTCATACT
CTTCCTTTTTCAATATTATTGAAGCATTTATCAGGGTTATTGTCTCATGAGCGGATACATATTTGAATGT
ATTTAGAAAAATAAACAAATAGGGGTTCCGCGCACATTTCCCCGAAAAGTGCCACCTGACGTCTAAGAAA
CCATTATTATCATGACATTAACCTATAAAAATAGGCGTATCACGAGGCCCTTTCGTCTCGCGCGTTTCGG
TGATGACGGTGAAAACCTCTGACACATGCAGCTCCCGGAGACGGTCACAGCTTGTCTGTAAGCGGATGCC
GGGAGCAGACAAGCCCGTCAGGGCGCGTCAGCGGGTGTTGGCGGGTGTCGGGGCTGGCTTAACTATGCGG
CATCAGAGCAGATTGTACTGAGAGTGCACCATATGGACATATTGTCGTTAGAACGCGGCTACAATTAATA
CATAACCTTATGTATCATACACATACGATTTAGGTGACACTATAGAACGCGGCCGCCAGCTGAAGCTTCG
TACGCTGCAGGTCGACGGATCGGTGACGGTGCTGGTTTAATTAACATGTCTAAAGGTGAAGAATTGTTTA
CTGGTGTTGTTCCAATTTTGGTTGAATTGGATGGTGATGTTAATGGTCATAAATTTTCTGTTTCTGGTGA
AGGTGAAGGTGATGCTACTTATGGTAAATTGACTTTGAAATTTATTTGTACTACTGGTAAATTGCCAGTT
CCATGGCCAACTTTGGTTACTACTTTGTCTTGGGGTGTTCAATGTTTTGCTAGATATCCAGATCATATGA
AACAACATGATTTTTTTAAATCTGCTATGCCAGAAGGTTATGTTCAAGAAAGAACTATTTTTTTTAAAGA
TGATGGTAATTATAAAACTAGAGCTGAAGTTAAATTTGAAGGTGATACTTTGGTTAATAGAATTGAATTG
AAAGGTATTGATTTTAAAGAAGATGGTAATATTTTGGGTCATAAATTGGAATATAATTATTTTTCTGATA
ATGTTTATATTACTGCTGATAAACAAAAAAATGGTATTAAAGCTAATTTTAAAATTAGACATAATATTGA
AGATGGTGGTGTTCAATTGGCTGATCATTATCAACAAAATACTCCAATTGGTGATGGTCCAGTTTTGTTG
CCAGATAATCATTATTTGTCTACTCAATCTGCTTTGTCTAAAGATCCAAATGAAAAAAGAGATCATATGG
TTTTGTTGGAATTTGTTACTGCTGCTGGTATTACTTTGGGTATGGATGAATTGTATAAATAAGGCGCGCC
ACTTCTAAATAAGCGAATTTCTTATGATTTATGATTTTTATTATTAAATAAGTTATAAAAAAAATAAGTG
TATACAAATTTTAAAGTGACTCTTAGGTTTTAAAACGAAAATTCTTATTCTTGAGTAACTCTTTCCTGTA
GGTCAGGTTGCTTTCTCAGGTATAGTATGAGGTCGCTCTTATTGACCACACCTCTACCGGCAGATCCGCT
AGGGATAACAGGGTAATATAGATCTGTTTAGCTTGCCTCGTCCCCGCCGGGTCACCCGGCCAGCGACATG
GAGGCCCAGAATACCCTCCTTGACAGTCTTGACGTGCGCAGCTCAGGGGCATGATGTGACTGTCGCCCGT
ACATTTAGCCCATACATCCCCATGTATAATCATTTGCATCCATACATTTTGATGGCCGCACGGCGCGAAG
CAAAAATTACGGCTCCTCGCTGCAGACCTGCGAGCAGGGAAACGCTCCCCTCACAGACGCGTTGAATTGT
CCCCACGCCGCGCCCCTGTAGAGAAATATAAAAGGTTAGGATTTGCCACTGAGGTTCTTCTTTCATATAC
TTCCTTTTAAAATCTTGCTAGGATACAGTTCTCACATCACATCCGAACATAAACAACCATGACAGTCAAC
ACTAAGACCTATAGTGAGAGAGCAGAAACTCATGCCTCACCAGTAGCACAGCGATTATTTCGATTAATGG
AACTGAAGAAAACCAATTTATGTGCATCAATTGACGTTGATACCACTAAGGAATTCCTTGAATTAATTGA
TAAATTAGGTCCTTATGTATGCTTAATCAAGACTCATATTGATATAATCAATGATTTTTCCTATGAATCC
ACTATTGAACCATTATTAGAACTTTCACGTAAACATCAATTTATGATTTTTGAAGATAGAAAATTTGCTG
ATATTGGTAATACCGTAAAGAAACAATATATTGGTGGAGTTTATAAAATTAGTAGTTGGGCAGATATTAC
CAATGCTCATGGTGTCACTGGGAATGGAGTGGTTGAAGGATTAAAACAGGGAGCTAAAGAAACCACCACC
AACCAAGAGCCAAGAGGGTTATTGATGTTAGCTGAATTATCATCAGTGGGATCATTAGCATATGGAGAAT
ATTCTCAAAAAACTGTTGAAATTGCTAAATCCGATAAGGAATTTGTTATTGGATTTATTGCCCAACGTGA
TATGGGTGGCCAAGAAGAAGGATTTGATTGGCTTATTATGACACCTGGAGTTGGATTAGATGATAAAGGT
GATGGATTAGGACAACAATATAGAACTGTTGATGAAGTTGTTAGCACTGGAACTGATATTATCATTGTTG
GTAGAGGATTGTTTGGTAAAGGAAGAGATCCAGATATTGAAGGTAAAAGGTATAGAAATGCTGGTTGGAA
TGCTTATTTGAAAAAGACTGGCCAATTATAATCAGTACTGACAATAAAAAGATTCTTGTTTTCAAGAACT
TGTCATTTGTATAGTTTTTTTATATTGTAGTTGTTCTATTTTAATCAAATGTTAGCGTGATTTATATTTT
TTTTCGCCTCGACATCATCTGCCCAGATGCGAAGTTAAGTGCGCAGAAAGTAATATCATGCGTCAATCGT
ATGTGAATGCTGGTCGCTATACTGCTGTCGATTCGATACTAACGCCGCCATCCAGTGTCGAAAACGAGCT
Features (pLannotate 1.2.2; 13 found; start..end, strand, type, name):
     62..80      -  promoter       T7 promoter: promoter for bacteriophage T7 RNA polymerase
    102..155     -  CDS            lacI (fragment): lac repressor; lacI; The lac repressor binds to the lac operator to inhibit transcription in E. coli. This inhibition can be relieved by adding lactose or isopropyl-β-D-thiogalactopyranoside (IPTG).
    338..926     -  rep_origin     ori: high-copy-number ColE1/pMB1/pBR322/pUC origin of replication
   1097..1957    -  CDS            AmpR: β-lactamase; bla; confers resistance to ampicillin, carbenicillin, and related antibiotics
   1958..2062    -  promoter       AmpR promoter: bla
   2157..2192    +  CDS            rop (fragment): Rop protein, which maintains plasmids at low copy number; rop
   2294..2345    +  misc_feature   bom (fragment): basis of mobility region from pBR322
   2408..2426    +  promoter       SP6 promoter: promoter for bacteriophage SP6 RNA polymerase
   2499..3209    +  CDS            mTurquoise2: mTurquoise2 is a basic (constitutively fluorescent) cyan fluorescent protein published in 2012, derived from Aequorea victoria. It is reported to be a rapidly-maturing monomer with very low acid sensitivity.
   3233..3420    +  terminator     ADH1 terminator: S. cerevisiae ADH1; transcription terminator for the S. cerevisiae alcohol dehydrogenase 1 (ADH1) gene
   3495..3838    +  promoter       TEF promoter: Ashbya gossypii TEF promoter
   3857..4645    +  CDS            URA3: PYRF_YEAST - Experimental evidence at protein level: Swiss-Prot protein existence level 1. From Saccharomyces cerevisiae (strain ATCC 204508 / S288c) (Baker's yeast).
   4657..4854    +  terminator     TEF terminator: Ashbya gossypii TEF terminator
