[The description below was written by a language model from this plasmid's Addgene catalogue record, the feature table of its GenBank file and pLannotate feature annotations shown in this document.]
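Description:
pSJ1458 (pFA6-link-mTurquoise2-CaURA3MX) is a roughly 4.9 kb PCR-template plasmid of the pFA6 family, used to add a C-terminal fluorescent tag to genes at their chromosomal loci in Saccharomyces cerevisiae. It is catalogued as a yeast expression vector, but no yeast replication origin or centromere is annotated. This fits its role as a template for amplifying an integration cassette rather than a plasmid maintained in yeast. In E. coli it replicates from a high-copy ColE1/pUC-type origin and is selected with ampicillin through the bla (AmpR) gene and its own promoter. Short rop, bom and lacI fragments appear to be backbone remnants, and SP6 and T7 phage promoters flank the cassette.

The payload is a yeast codon-optimised mTurquoise2 coding sequence of about 0.7 kb. mTurquoise2 is a monomeric cyan fluorescent protein derived from Aequorea victoria. The insert was cloned between retained AscI and PacI sites, and the plasmid name indicates that a linker precedes it. It has no promoter of its own and is followed by the S. cerevisiae ADH1 terminator, so expression depends on in-frame fusion to the target gene after integration. Downstream lies the MX-style marker, a URA3 open reading frame between the Ashbya gossypii TEF promoter and terminator. The name identifies this as Candida albicans URA3, whereas the automated annotation matched it by homology to the S. cerevisiae protein. The marker allows selection of uracil prototrophs in ura3 strains.

The depositor specifies the F5/R3 primer pair for amplification. In this type of tagging scheme, such primers normally carry gene-specific homology tails that direct recombination to the 3′ end of the chosen open reading frame. The module derives from an earlier fluorescent-protein tagging vector, and the associated publication used structured illumination microscopy to study yeast centrosome (spindle pole body) components.
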