Addgene plasmid #86424: pSJ1458 (pFA6-link-mTurquoise2-CaURA3MX)
Purpose: PCR tagging module with yeast codon optimized mTurquoise2
Depositing lab: Sue Jaspersen. Depositing organization: Stowers Institute for Medical Research. Publication: Structured illumination with particle averaging reveals novel roles for yeast centrosome components during duplication. Burns S, Avena JS, Unruh JR, Yu Z, Smith SE, Slaughter BD, Winey M, Jaspersen SL. Elife. 2015 Sep 15;4. doi: 10.7554/eLife.08586. PubMed 26371506.
Backbone
  Vector backbone: pFA6-link-CaURA3MX
  Backbone size w/o insert (bp): 4200
  Total vector size (bp): 4900
  Vector type: Yeast Expression
  Selectable markers: URA3
Growth in bacteria
  Bacterial resistance: Ampicillin, 100 μg/mL
  Growth temperature: 37°C
  Growth strain: DH5alpha
  Copy number: High Copy
Gene/Insert
  Gene/Insert name: mTurquoise2
  Species: S. cerevisiae (budding yeast), Synthetic; yeast codon optimized mTurquoise2 for expression in S. cerevisiae
  Insert size (bp): 716
  Cloning method: Restriction Enzyme; 5′ cloning site AscI (not destroyed); 3′ cloning site PacI (not destroyed)
  Sequencing primers: 5′ F5; 3′ R3
Resource information
  A portion of this plasmid was derived from a plasmid made by: cloned into pKT209, a vector from Kurt Thorn
Terms and licenses: Academic/Nonprofit Terms; Industry Terms: Not Available to Industry
Depositor comments: use F5/R3 primers
How to cite: pSJ1458 (pFA6-link-mTurquoise2-CaURA3MX) was a gift from Sue Jaspersen (Addgene plasmid # 86424 ; http://n2t.net/addgene:86424 ; RRID:Addgene_86424)
